>Addgene plasmid #168565 | pDONR223 SARS-CoV-1 ORF7b_stop | depositor partial sequence | sequence record 326774 | Inserted CDS with Stop codon
ATGAATGAGCTCACTTTAATTGACTTCTATTTGTGCTTTTTAGCCTTTCTGCTATTCCTTGTTTTAATAA
TGCTTATTATATTTTGGTTTTCACTCGAAATCCAGGATCTAGAAGAACCTTGTACCAAAGTC
